Addgene plasmid #44173: pEIAV-SIN6.1 CBGFPW
Depositing lab: John Olsen. Depositing organization: University of North Carolina at Chapel Hill.
Backbone
  Vector backbone: pCI
  Backbone manufacturer: Promega Corporation
  Backbone size w/o insert (bp): 2700
  Total vector size (bp): 6989
  Vector type: Lentiviral
Growth in bacteria
  Bacterial resistance: Ampicillin, 100 μg/mL
  Growth temperature: 37°C
  Growth strain: Stbl3
  Copy number: High Copy
Gene/Insert
  Gene/Insert name: enhanced green fluorescent protein (alt name: eGFP)
  Species: Aequorea victoria
  Insert size (bp): 720
  Mutation: chromophore mutations
  GenBank ID: U55761
  Promoter: CB, CMV enhancer/chicken beta-actin promoter
  Cloning method: Restriction Enzyme; 5′ cloning site SalI (not destroyed); 3′ cloning site NotI (not destroyed)
  Sequencing primers: 5′ unknown; 3′ unknown
Resource information
  A portion of this plasmid was derived from a plasmid made by: Clontech
Terms and licenses: Academic/Nonprofit Terms; Industry Terms: Not Available to Industry
How to cite: pEIAV-SIN6.1 CBGFPW was a gift from John Olsen (Addgene plasmid # 44173 ; http://n2t.net/addgene:44173 ; RRID:Addgene_44173)
