[The description below was written by a language model from this plasmid's Addgene catalogue record and pLannotate feature annotations shown in this document.]
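Description:
pEIAV-SIN6.1 CBGFPW is a lentiviral transfer (gene-delivery) vector based on equine infectious anemia virus (EIAV) and assembled in the Promega pCI plasmid backbone, about 7 kb in total. In bacteria it replicates from a high-copy ColE1/pUC-type origin and is selected with ampicillin through the bla gene. An f1 phage origin is also present, along with short remnants of lacZα, bom and rop that are carry-over backbone sequence rather than functional parts.

The vector genome begins with a full CMV immediate-early enhancer and promoter, which by its position presumably drives transcription of the vector RNA in producer cells. Downstream lie short fragments matching EIAV tat, gag, pol and env. None is a complete coding sequence; such retained pieces in lentiviral vectors usually supply cis-acting functions such as packaging and RNA export signals, although the feature table does not label them this way. The LTRs are not annotated either. The "SIN" in the name points to a self-inactivating design, in which a deleted 3′ LTR leaves the integrated provirus without viral promoter activity, but the record does not document this directly.

The internal expression cassette is the CB promoter, a CMV enhancer fragment fused to the chicken β-actin promoter, driving mammalian codon-optimised EGFP cloned between SalI and NotI sites that remain intact. A woodchuck hepatitis virus posttranscriptional regulatory element follows the reporter to boost transcript stability and expression; the small adjacent "S" fragment is simply flanking woodchuck hepatitis virus sequence. The construct serves as a GFP reporter vector for producing EIAV particles, presumably with separately supplied packaging and envelope functions, and for tracking transduction of target cells. The preserved cloning sites should also allow EGFP to be replaced by another transgene.
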