Features (pLannotate 1.2.2; 20 found; start..end, strand, type, name):
    148..525     +  enhancer       CMV enhancer: human cytomegalovirus immediate early enhancer
    527..726     +  promoter       CMV promoter: human cytomegalovirus (CMV) immediate early promoter
    909..1004    +  CDS            tat (fragment): TAT_EIAVC - Experimental evidence at protein level: Swiss-Prot protein existence level 1. Nuclear transcriptional activator of viral gene expression, that is essential for viral transcription from the LTR promoter and replication. Acts as a sequence-specific molecular adapter, directing components of the cellular transcription machinery to the viral RNA to enhance transcription by the RNA polymerase II (RNA pol II) complex, thereby increasing the level of full-length transcripts. Tat associates with the CCNT1/cyclin-T1 component of the P-TEFb complex (CDK9 and CCNT1), which promotes RNA chain
   1004..1201    +  CDS            gag (fragment): GAG_EIAV9 - Experimental evidence at protein level: Swiss-Prot protein existence level 1. p9 plays a role in budding of the assembled particle by interacting with PDCD6IP/AIP1. From Equine infectious anemia virus (isolate 1369) (EIAV).
   1209..1577    +  CDS            pol (fragment): POL_EIAV9 - Experimental evidence at protein level: Swiss-Prot protein existence level 1. During replicative cycle of retroviruses, the reverse- transcribed viral DNA is integrated into the host chromosome by the viral integrase enzyme. RNase H activity is associated with the reverse transcriptase. From Equine infectious anemia virus (isolate 1369) (EIAV).
   1630..1854    +  CDS            env (fragment): ENV_EIAVC - Experimental evidence at protein level: Swiss-Prot protein existence level 1. The transmembrane protein (TM) acts as a class I viral fusion protein. Under the current model, the protein has at least 3 conformational states: pre-fusion native state, pre-hairpin intermediate state, and post-fusion hairpin state. During viral and target cell membrane fusion, the coiled coil regions (heptad repeats) assume a trimer-of-hairpins structure, positioning the fusion peptide in close proximity to the C-terminal region of the ectodomain. The formation of this structure appears to drive apposit
   1883..2161    +  enhancer       CMV enhancer (fragment): human cytomegalovirus immediate early enhancer
   2168..2433    +  promoter       chicken β-actin promoter: No description available
   2447..2463    +  misc_feature   MCS (fragment): pBluescript multiple cloning site
   2467..2494    +  misc_feature   MCS (fragment): multiple cloning site
   2504..3223    +  CDS            EGFP: the original enhanced GFP (Yang et al., 1996) mammalian codon-optimized
   3225..3293    +  CDS            S (fragment): HBSAG_WHV6 - Experimental evidence at transcript level: Swiss-Prot protein existence level 2. The middle envelope protein plays an important role in the budding of the virion. It is involved in the induction of budding in a nucleocapsid independent way. In this process the majority of envelope proteins bud to form subviral lipoprotein particles of 22 nm of diameter that do not contain a nucleocapsid (By similarity). From Woodchuck hepatitis B virus (isolate w64/pWS23) (WHV).
   3425..4013    +  misc_feature   WPRE: woodchuck hepatitis virus posttranscriptional regulatory element
   4339..4406    +  CDS            lacZα (fragment): LacZα fragment of β-galactosidase; lacZ fragment
   4410..4865    +  rep_origin     f1 ori (sequence partly withheld): f1 bacteriophage origin of replication; arrow indicates direction of (+) strand synthesis
   4868..4967    -  misc_feature   bom (fragment): basis of mobility region from pBR322
   5069..5104    -  CDS            rop (fragment): Rop protein, which maintains plasmids at low copy number; rop
   5199..5303    +  promoter       AmpR promoter: bla
   5304..6164    +  CDS            AmpR: β-lactamase; bla; confers resistance to ampicillin, carbenicillin, and related antibiotics
   6335..6923    +  rep_origin     ori: high-copy-number ColE1/pMB1/pBR322/pUC origin of replication
>Addgene plasmid #44173 | pEIAV-SIN6.1 CBGFPW | depositor full sequence | sequence record 59865 | pEIAV-SIN6.1 CBGFPW sequence 6988 bps
ACAGATCTTCAATATTGGCCATTAGCCATATTATTCATTGGTTATATAGCATAAATCAATATTGGCTATT
GGCCATTGCATACGTTGTATCTATATCATAATATGTACATTTATATTGGCTCATGTCCAATATGACCGCC
ATGTTGGCATTGATTATTGACTAGTTATTAATAGTAATCAATTACGGGGTCATTAGTTCATAGCCCATAT
ATGGAGTTCCGCGTTACATAACTTACGGTAAATGGCCCGCCTGGCTGACCGCCCAACGACCCCCGCCCAT
TGACGTCAATAATGACGTATGTTCCCATAGTAACGCCAATAGGGACTTTCCATTGACGTCAATGGGTGGA
GTATTTACGGTAAACTGCCCACTTGGCAGTACATCAAGTGTATCATATGCCAAGTCCGCCCCCTATTGAC
GTCAATGACGGTAAATGGCCCGCCTGGCATTATGCCCAGTACATGACCTTACGGGACTTTCCTACTTGGC
AGTACATCTACGTATTAGTCATCGCTATTACCATGGTGATGCGGTTTTGGCAGTACACCAATGGGCGTGG
ATAGCGGTTTGACTCACGGGGATTTCCAAGTCTCCACCCCATTGACGTCAATGGGAGTTTGTTTTGGCAC
CAAAATCAACGGGACTTTCCAAAATGTCGTAATAACCCCGCCCCGTTGACGCAAATGGGCGGTAGGCGTG
TACGGTGGGAGGTCTATATAAGCAGAGCTCGTTTAGTGAACCGGGCACTCAGATTCTGCGGTCTGAGTCC
CTTCTCTGCTGGGCTGAAAAGGCCTTTGTAATAAATATAATTCTCTACTCAGTCCCTGTCTCTAGTTTGT
CTGTTCGAGATCCTACAGTTGGCGCCCGAACAGGGACCTGAGAGGGGCGCAGACCCTACCTGTTGAACCT
GGCTGATCGTAGGATCCCCGGGACAGCAGAGGAGAACTTACAGAAGTCTTCTGGAGGTGTTCCTGGCCAG
AACACAGGAGGACAGGTAAGTAGGGAGACCCTTTGACATGGAGCAAGGCGCTCAAGAAGTTAGAGAAGGT
GACGGTACAAGGGTCTCAGAAATTAACTACTGGTAACTGTAATTGGGCGCTAAGTCTAGTAGACTTATTT
CATGATACCAACTTTGTAAAAGAAAAGGACTGGCAGCTGAGGGATGTCATTCCATTGCTGGAAGATGTAA
CTCAGACGCTGGAATTCGGGTATTGTAGAAAGGGCAAATAGGACCTTGAAAGAGAAGATTCAAAGTCATA
GAGACAACACTCAAACACTGGAGGCAGCTTTACAACTTGCTCTCATTACTTGTAACAAAGGGAGGGAAAG
TATGGGAGGACAGACACCATGGGAAGTATTTATCACTAATCAAGCACAAGTAATACATGAGAAACTTTTA
CTACAGCAAGCACAATCCTCCAAAAAATTTTGTTTTTACAAAATCCCTGGTGAACATGATTGGAAGGGAC
CTACTAGGGTGCTGTGGAAGGGTGATGGTGCAGTAGTAGTTAATGATGAAGGAAAGGGAATAATTGCTGT
ACCATTAACCAGGACTAAGTTACTAATAAAGCCAAATTGAGTATTGTTGCATGCATTTGATATATGGGAT
TATTTGGTAAAGGGGTAACATGGTCAGCATCGCATTCTATGGGGGGATCCCAGGGGGAATCTCAACCCCT
ATTACCCAACAGTCAGAAAAATCTAAGTGTGAGGAGAACACAATGTTTCAACCTTATTGTTATAATAATG
ACAGTAAGAACAGCATGGCAGAATCGAAGGAAGCAAGAGACCAAGAAATGAACCTGAAAGAAGAATCTAA
AGAAGAAAAAAGAAGAAATGACTGGTGGAAAAAAGCTGCAGATAGCTAGCGGTACCTCTGGTCGTTACAT
AACTTACGGTAAATGGCCCGCCTGGCTGACCGCCCAACGACCCCGCCCATTGACGTCAATAATGACGTAT
GTTCCCATAGTAACGCCAATAGGGACTTTCCATTGACGTCAATGGGTGGAGTATTTACGGTAAACTGCCC
ACTTGGCAGTACATCAAGTGTATCATATGCCAAGTACGCCCCCTATTGACGTCAATGACGGTAAATGGCC
CGCCTGGCATTATGCCCAGTACATGACCTTATGGGACTTTCCTACTTGGCAGTACATCTACTCGAGGCCA
CGTTCTGCTTCACTCTCCCCATCTCCCCCCCCTCCCCACCCCCAATTTTGTATTTATTTATTTTTTAATT
ATTTTGTGCAGCGATGGGGGCGGGGGGGGGGGGGGGGCGCGCGCCAGGCGGGGCGGGGCGGGGCGAGGGG
CGGGGCGGGGCGAGGCGGAGAGGTGCGGCGGCAGCCAATCAGAGCGGCGCGCTCCGAAAGTTTCCTTTTA
TGGCGAGGCGGCGGCGGCGGCGGCCCTATAAAAAGCGAAGCGCGCGGCGGGCGGGAGCGGGATCAGCCAC
CGCGGTGGCGGCCTAGAGTCGACGGTACCGCGGGCCCGGGATCCATCGCCACCATGGTGAGCAAGGGCGA
GGAGCTGTTCACCGGGGTGGTGCCCATCCTGGTCGAGCTGGACGGCGACGTAAACGGCCACAAGTTCAGC
GTGTCCGGCGAGGGCGAGGGCGATGCCACCTACGGCAAGCTGACCCTGAAGTTCATCTGCACCACCGGCA
AGCTGCCCGTGCCCTGGCCCACCCTCGTGACCACCCTGACCTACGGCGTGCAGTGCTTCAGCCGCTACCC
CGACCACATGAAGCAGCACGACTTCTTCAAGTCCGCCATGCCCGAAGGCTACGTCCAGGAGCGCACCATC
TTCTTCAAGGACGACGGCAACTACAAGACCCGCGCCGAGGTGAAGTTCGAGGGCGACACCCTGGTGAACC
GCATCGAGCTGAAGGGCATCGACTTCAAGGAGGACGGCAACATCCTGGGGCACAAGCTGGAGTACAACTA
CAACAGCCACAACGTCTATATCATGGCCGACAAGCAGAAGAACGGCATCAAGGTGAACTTCAAGATCCGC
CACAACATCGAGGACGGCAGCGTGCAGCTCGCCGACCACTACCAGCAGAACACCCCCATCGGCGACGGCC
CCGTGCTGCTGCCCGACAACCACTACCTGAGCACCCAGTCCGCCCTGAGCAAAGACCCCAACGAGAAGCG
CGATCACATGGTCCTGCTGGAGTTCGTGACCGCCGCCGGGATCACTCTCGGCATGGACGAGCTGTACAAG
TAAAGCGGCCGCGAGCATCTTACCGCCATTTATTCCCATATTTGTTCTGTTTTTCTTGATTTGGGTATAC
ATTTGAATGTCAATAAAACAAAATGGTGGGGCAATCATCTACATTTCATGGGATATGTGATTACTAGTTC
AGGTGTATTGCCACAAGACAAACATGTTAAGAAAATTTCCCGTTATTTGCACTCTGTTCCTGTTAATCAA
CCTCTGGATTACAAAATTTGTGAAAGATTGACTGGTATTCTTAACTATGTTGCTCCTTTTACGCTATGTG
GATACGCTGCTTTAATGCCTTTGTATCATGCTATTGCTTCCCGTATGGCTTTCATTTTCTCCTCCTTGTA
TAAATCCTGGTTGCTGTCTCTTTATGAGGAGTTGTGGCCCGTTGTCAGGCAACGTGGCGTGGTGTGCACT
GTGTTTGCTGACGCAACCCCCACTGGTTGGGGCATTGCCACCACCTGTCAGCTCCTTTCCGGGACTTTCG
CTTTCCCCCTCCCTATTGCCACGGCGGAACTCATCGCCGCCTGCCTTGCCCGCTGCTGGACAGGGGCTCG
GCTGTTGGGCACTGACAATTCCGTGGTGTTGTCGGGGAAGCTGACGTCCTTTCCATGGCTGCTCGCCTGT
GTTGCCACCTGGATTCTGCGCGGGACGTCCTTCTGCTACGTCCCTTCGGCCCTCAATCCAGCGGACCTTC
CTTCCCGCGGCCTGCTGCCGGCTCTGCGGCCTCTTCCGCGTCTTCGCCTTCGCCCTCAGACGAGTCGGAT
CTCCCTTTGGGCCGCCTCCCCGCCTGTTTCGCCTCGGCGTCCGGTCCGTGTTGCTTGGTCTTCACCTGTG
CAGACTTGCGAACCATGGATTCCACCGTGAACTTTGTCTCCTGGCATGCAAATCGTCAACTTGGCATGCC
AAATCGATTAGAAAAACAAGGGGGGAACTGTGGGGTTTTTATGAGGGGTTTTATACAATTGGGCACTCAG
ATTCTGCGGTCTGAGTCCCTTCTCTGCTGGGCTGAAAAGGCCTTTGTAATAAATATAATTCTCTACTCAG
TCCCTGTCTCTAGTTTGTCTGTTCGAGATCCTACAGAGCTCATGCCTTGGTTAATTAAGGAGATCCGGGC
TGGCGTAATAGCGAAGAGGCCCGCACCGATCGCCCTTCCCAACAGTTGCGCAGCCTGAATGGCGAATGG
[124 nt withheld, positions 4410-4533]
C
[56 nt withheld, positions 4535-4590]
AGCTTTACGGCACCTCGACCG
[64 nt withheld, positions 4612-4675]
CCTTTGACGTTGGAGTCCACGTTCTTT
[37 nt withheld, positions 4703-4739]
ACCCTATCTCGGTCTATTCTTTTGATTTATAAGGGATTTTGCCGATTTCGGCCTATTGGTTAAAAAATGA
GCTGATTTAACAAATATTTAACGCGAATTTTAACAAAATATTAACGTTTACAATTTCGCCTGATGCGGTA
TTTTCTCCTTACGCATCTGTGCGGTATTTCACACCGCATATGGTGCACTCTCAGTACAATCTGCTCTGAT
GCCGCATAGTTAAGCCAGCCCCGACACCCGCCAACACCCGCTGACGCGCCCTGACGGGCTTGTCTGCTCC
CGGCATCCGCTTACAGACAAGCTGTGACCGTCTCCGGGAGCTGCATGTGTCAGAGGTTTTCACCGTCATC
ACCGAAACGCGCGAGACGAAAGGGCCTCGTGATACGCCTATTTTTATAGGTTAATGTCATGATAATAATG
GTTTCTTAGACGTCAGGTGGCACTTTTCGGGGAAATGTGCGCGGAACCCCTATTTGTTTATTTTTCTAAA
TACATTCAAATATGTATCCGCTCATGAGACAATAACCCTGATAAATGCTTCAATAATATTGAAAAAGGAA
GAGTATGAGTATTCAACATTTCCGTGTCGCCCTTATTCCCTTTTTTGCGGCATTTTGCCTTCCTGTTTTT
GCTCACCCAGAAACGCTGGTGAAAGTAAAAGATGCTGAAGATCAGTTGGGTGCACGAGTGGGTTACATCG
AACTGGATCTCAACAGCGGTAAGATCCTTGAGAGTTTTCGCCCCGAAGAACGTTTTCCAATGATGAGCAC
TTTTAAAGTTCTGCTATGTGGCGCGGTATTATCCCGTATTGACGCCGGGCAAGAGCAACTCGGTCGCCGC
ATACACTATTCTCAGAATGACTTGGTTGAGTACTCACCAGTCACAGAAAAGCATCTTACGGATGGCATGA
CAGTAAGAGAATTATGCAGTGCTGCCATAACCATGAGTGATAACACTGCGGCCAACTTACTTCTGACAAC
GATCGGAGGACCGAAGGAGCTAACCGCTTTTTTGCACAACATGGGGGATCATGTAACTCGCCTTGATCGT
TGGGAACCGGAGCTGAATGAAGCCATACCAAACGACGAGCGTGACACCACGATGCCTGTAGCAATGGCAA
CAACGTTGCGCAAACTATTAACTGGCGAACTACTTACTCTAGCTTCCCGGCAACAATTAATAGACTGGAT
GGAGGCGGATAAAGTTGCAGGACCACTTCTGCGCTCGGCCCTTCCGGCTGGCTGGTTTATTGCTGATAAA
TCTGGAGCCGGTGAGCGTGGGTCTCGCGGTATCATTGCAGCACTGGGGCCAGATGGTAAGCCCTCCCGTA
TCGTAGTTATCTACACGACGGGGAGTCAGGCAACTATGGATGAACGAAATAGACAGATCGCTGAGATAGG
TGCCTCACTGATTAAGCATTGGTAACTGTCAGACCAAGTTTACTCATATATACTTTAGATTGATTTAAAA
CTTCATTTTTAATTTAAAAGGATCTAGGTGAAGATCCTTTTTGATAATCTCATGACCAAAATCCCTTAAC
GTGAGTTTTCGTTCCACTGAGCGTCAGACCCCGTAGAAAAGATCAAAGGATCTTCTTGAGATCCTTTTTT
TCTGCGCGTAATCTGCTGCTTGCAAACAAAAAAACCACCGCTACCAGCGGTGGTTTGTTTGCCGGATCAA
GAGCTACCAACTCTTTTTCCGAAGGTAACTGGCTTCAGCAGAGCGCAGATACCAAATACTGTCCTTCTAG
TGTAGCCGTAGTTAGGCCACCACTTCAAGAACTCTGTAGCACCGCCTACATACCTCGCTCTGCTAATCCT
GTTACCAGTGGCTGCTGCCAGTGGCGATAAGTCGTGTCTTACCGGGTTGGACTCAAGACGATAGTTACCG
GATAAGGCGCAGCGGTCGGGCTGAACGGGGGGTTCGTGCACACAGCCCAGCTTGGAGCGAACGACCTACA
CCGAACTGAGATACCTACAGCGTGAGCTATGAGAAAGCGCCACGCTTCCCGAAGGGAGAAAGGCGGACAG
GTATCCGGTAAGCGGCAGGGTCGGAACAGGAGAGCGCACGAGGGAGCTTCCAGGGGGAAACGCCTGGTAT
CTTTATAGTCCTGTCGGGTTTCGCCACCTCTGACTTGAGCGTCGATTTTTGTGATGCTCGTCAGGGGGGC
GGAGCCTATGGAAAAACGCCAGCAACGCGGCCTTTTTACGGTTCCTGGCCTTTTGCTGGCCTTTTGCTCA
CATGGCTCG
