>Addgene plasmid #44173 | pEIAV-SIN6.1 CBGFPW | addgene partial sequence | sequence record 63076 | EGFP-N 5'-CGTCGCCGTCCAGCTCGACCAG-3'
CCTTGCTCACCATGGTGGCGATGGATCCCGGGCCCGCGGTACCGTCGACTCTAGGCCGCCACCGCGGTGG
CTGATCCCGCTCCCGCCCGCCGCGCGCTTCGCTTTTTATAGGGCCGCCGCCGCCGCCGCCTCGCCATAAA
AGGAAACTTTCGGAGCGCGCCGCTCTGATTGGCTGCCGCCGCACCTCTCCGCCTCGCCCCGCCCCGCC
