>Addgene plasmid #44173 | pEIAV-SIN6.1 CBGFPW | addgene partial sequence | sequence record 63089 | WPRE-R 5'-CATAGCGTAAAAGGAGCAACA-3'
AATTTTGTAATCCAGAGGTTGATTAACAGGAACAGAGTGCAAATAACGGGAAATTTTCTTAACATGTTTG
TCTTGTGGCAATACACCTGAACTAGTAATCACATATCCCATGAAATGTAGATGATTGCCCCACCATTTTG
TTTTATTGACATTCAAATGTATACCCAAATCAAGAAAAACAGAACAAATATGGGAATAAATGGCGGTAAG
ATGCTCGCGGCCGCTTTACTTGTACAGCTCGTCCATGCCGAGAGTGATCCCGGCGGCGGTCACGAACTCC
AGCAGGACCATGTGATCGCGCTTCTCGTTGGGGTCTTTGCTCAGGGCGGACTGGGTGCTCAGGTAGTGGT
TGTCGGGCAGCAGCACGGGGCCGTCGCCGATGGGGGTGTTCTGCTGGTAGTGGTCGGCGAGCTGCACGCT
GCCGTCCTCGATGTTGTGGCGGATCTTGAAGTTCACCTTGATGCCGTTCTTCTGCTTGTCGGCCATGATA
TAGACGTTGTGGCTGTTGTAGTTGTACTCCAGCTTGTGCCCCAGGATGTTGCCGTCCTCCTTGAAGTCGA
TGCCCTTCAGCTCGATGCGGTTCACCAGGGTGTCGCCCTCGAACTTCACCTCGGCGCGGGTCTTGTAGTT
GCCGTCGTCCTTGAAGAAGATGGTGCGCTCCTGGACGTAGCCTTCGGGCATGGCGGACTTGAAGAAGTCG
TGCTGCTTCATGTGGTCGGGGTAGCGGCTGAAGCACTGCACGCCGTAGGTCAGGGTGGTCACGAGGGTGG
GCCAGGGCACGGGCAGCTTGCCGGTGGTGCAGATGAACTTCAGGGTCAGCTTGCCGTAGGTGGCATCGCC
CTCGCCCTCGCCGGACACGCTGAACTTGTGGCCGTTTACGTCGCCGTCCAGCTCGACCAGGATGGGCACC
ACCCCGGTGAACAGCTCCTCGCCCTTGCTCACCAT
